Addgene plasmid #142994: TFORF2798
Purpose: Lentiviral vector for overexpressing transcription factor ORFs with unique 24-bp barcodes. Barcodes facilitate identification of transcription factors in pooled screens.
Depositing lab: Feng Zhang. Depositing organization: Broad Institute. Publication: A transcription factor atlas of directed differentiation. Joung J, Ma S, Tay T, Geiger-Schuller KR, Kirchgatterer PC, Verdine VK, Guo B, Arias-Garcia MA, Allen WE, Singh A, Kuksenko O, Abudayyeh OO, Gootenberg JS, Fu Z, Macrae RK, Buenrostro JD, Regev A, Zhang F. Cell. 2023 Jan 5;186(1):209-229.e26. doi: 10.1016/j.cell.2022.11.026. PubMed 36608654.
Backbone
  Vector backbone: pLX_TRC317
  Backbone manufacturer: Broad Institute Genetic Perturbation Platform
  Backbone size w/o insert (bp): 8264
  Vector type: Mammalian Expression, Lentiviral
  Selectable markers: Puromycin
Growth in bacteria
  Bacterial resistance: Ampicillin, 100 μg/mL
  Growth temperature: 30°C
  Growth strain: NEB Stable
  Copy number: High Copy
Gene/Insert
  Gene/Insert name: TAF6
  Species: H. sapiens (human)
  Insert size (bp): 2246
  Entrez Gene: TAF6 (a.k.a. ALYUS, MGC:8964, TAF(II)70, TAF(II)80, TAF2E, TAFII-70, TAFII-80, TAFII70, TAFII80, TAFII85)
  Promoter: EF1a
  Cloning method: Unknown
  Sequencing primers: 5′ GGGTGGAGACTGAAGTTAGGCCAG; 3′ CACATAGCGTAAAAGGAGCAACATAG
Terms and licenses: Academic/Nonprofit Terms; Industry Terms: Not Available to Industry
Depositor comments: NM_001190415,ENST00000437822 . The transcription factor ORF portion of this plasmid was synthesized by Genewiz. Please test multiple small colonies in case of plasmid recombination. To make this collection available in a timely manner, a portion of this collection was not fully sequenced by Addgene. If an Addgene verified full plasmid sequence is not available, please contact us prior to placing an order to request the full sequence.
How to cite: TFORF2798 was a gift from Feng Zhang (Addgene plasmid # 142994 ; http://n2t.net/addgene:142994 ; RRID:Addgene_142994)
