[The description below was written by a language model from this plasmid's Addgene catalogue record and pLannotate feature annotations shown in this document.]
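Description:
TFORF2798 is a lentiviral mammalian expression plasmid built on the pLX_TRC317 backbone. It belongs to a barcoded transcription factor ORF collection designed for overexpression and pooled screening. In bacteria it is maintained through a high-copy ColE1/pUC-type origin and selected with ampicillin via the β-lactamase gene. An f1 origin and remnants of a lac/lacZα cloning region, flanked by T7 and T3 promoters, are also present in the backbone. The depositor notes a risk of plasmid recombination, which is common for LTR-containing vectors.

The viral portion has a third-generation, self-inactivating layout. An RSV promoter drives a truncated HIV-1 5' LTR, followed by the Ψ packaging signal with a partial gag sequence, the Rev response element, a cPPT/CTS, a WPRE and a ΔU3 3' LTR, with an SV40 polyadenylation signal downstream. Within this transfer cassette, an SV40 early promoter/origin drives puromycin N-acetyltransferase for selecting transduced cells. A separate EF-1α promoter drives the human TAF6 ORF, a TFIID subunit. This synthesized ORF corresponds to a specific annotated transcript isoform. The catalogued insert is 2,246 bp, whereas the region annotated as TAF6 coding sequence spans about 1.96 kb, so the insert probably includes flanking sequence as well.

According to the record, each ORF in the collection carries a unique 24-bp barcode. The feature table does not annotate it, so its position is not stated. The barcode allows the transcription factor to be identified by sequencing in pooled overexpression screens, such as the directed differentiation studies for which the collection was made.
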