Features (pLannotate 1.2.2; 31 found; start..end, strand, type, name):
      5..231     +  promoter       RSV promoter: Rous sarcoma virus enhancer/promoter
    232..412     +  LTR            5' LTR (truncated): truncated 5' long terminal repeat (LTR) from HIV-1
    459..584     +  misc_feature   HIV-1 Ψ: packaging signal of human immunodeficiency virus type 1
    568..931     +  CDS            HIV-1 gag (fragment): gag protein from human immunodeficiency virus 1; gag
   1077..1310    +  misc_feature   RRE: The Rev response element (RRE) of HIV-1 allows for Rev-dependent mRNA export from the nucleus to the cytoplasm.
   1687..1713    +  CDS            Rev (fragment): human immunodeficiency virus 1 (HIV-1) Rev protein; rev; enhances nuclear export of unspliced and incompletely spliced viral mRNAs
   1720..1743    +  promoter       SV40 promoter (fragment): SV40 early promoter
   1744..1815    +  promoter       SV40 promoter (fragment): SV40 enhancer and early promoter
   1839..1974    +  rep_origin     SV40 ori: SV40 origin of replication
   2020..2616    +  CDS            PuroR (fragment): puromycin N-acetyltransferase; pac from Streptomyces; confers resistance to puromycin
   2665..2782    +  misc_feature   cPPT/CTS: central polypurine tract and central termination sequence of HIV-1
   2847..2913    +  CDS            small t antigen (fragment): SV40 (simian virus 40) small t antigen
   2920..4098    +  promoter       EF-1α promoter: strong constitutive promoter for human elongation factor EF-1α
   4226..6181    +  CDS            TAF6: TAF6_HUMAN - Also known as TAF2E, TAFII70. Experimental evidence at protein level: Swiss-Prot protein existence level 1. [Isoform 4]: Transcriptional regulator which acts primarily as a positive regulator of transcription (PubMed:20096117, PubMed:29358700). Recruited to the promoters of a number of genes including GADD45A and CDKN1A/p21, leading to transcriptional up- regulation and subsequent induction of apoptosis (PubMed:11583621). Also up-regulates expression of other genes including GCNA/ACRC, HES1 and IFFO1 (PubMed:18628956). In contrast, down-regulates transcription of MDM2 (PubMed:1158
   6272..6325    +  promoter       U6 promoter (fragment): RNA polymerase III promoter for human U6 snRNA
   6367..6955    +  misc_feature   WPRE: woodchuck hepatitis virus posttranscriptional regulatory element
   7006..7025    +  misc_feature   cPPT/CTS (fragment): central polypurine tract and central termination sequence of HIV-1
   7027..7260    +  LTR            3' LTR (ΔU3): self-inactivating 3' long terminal repeat (LTR) from HIV-1
   7338..7459    +  polyA_signal   SV40 poly(A) signal: SV40 polyadenylation signal
   7499..7634    +  rep_origin     SV40 ori: SV40 origin of replication
   7655..7673    -  promoter       T7 promoter: promoter for bacteriophage T7 RNA polymerase
   7681..7836    +  CDS            lacZα (fragment): LacZα fragment of β-galactosidase; lacZ fragment
   7841..8269    +  rep_origin     f1 ori (sequence partly withheld): f1 bacteriophage origin of replication; arrow indicates direction of (+) strand synthesis
   8322..8426    +  promoter       AmpR promoter: bla
   8427..9287    +  CDS            AmpR: β-lactamase; bla; confers resistance to ampicillin, carbenicillin, and related antibiotics
   9458..10046   +  rep_origin     ori: high-copy-number ColE1/pMB1/pBR322/pUC origin of replication
  10229..10321   +  CDS            lacI (fragment): lac repressor; lacI; The lac repressor binds to the lac operator to inhibit transcription in E. coli. This inhibition can be relieved by adding lactose or isopropyl-β-D-thiogalactopyranoside (IPTG).
  10334..10355   +  protein_bind   CAP binding site: CAP binding activates transcription in the presence of cAMP. E. coli catabolite activator protein
  10370..10400   +  promoter       lac promoter: promoter for the E. coli lac operon
  10408..10424   +  protein_bind   lac operator: The lac repressor binds to the lac operator to inhibit transcription in E. coli. This inhibition can be relieved by adding lactose or isopropyl-β-D-thiogalactopyranoside (IPTG). lac repressor encoded by lacI
  10469..10487   +  promoter       T3 promoter: promoter for bacteriophage T3 RNA polymerase
>Addgene plasmid #142994 | TFORF2798 | addgene full sequence | sequence record 462922 | Addgene NGS Result
TTAATGTAGTCTTATGCAATACTCTTGTAGTCTTGCAACATGGTAACGATGAGTTAGCAACATGCCTTAC
AAGGAGAGAAAAAGCACCGTGCATGCCGATTGGTGGAAGTAAGGTGGTACGATCGTGCCTTATTAGGAAG
GCAACAGACGGGTCTGACATGGATTGGACGAACCACTGAATTGCCGCATTGCAGAGATATTGTATTTAAG
TGCCTAGCTCGATACATAAACGGGTCTCTCTGGTTAGACCAGATCTGAGCCTGGGAGCTCTCTGGCTAAC
TAGGGAACCCACTGCTTAAGCCTCAATAAAGCTTGCCTTGAGTGCTTCAAGTAGTGTGTGCCCGTCTGTT
GTGTGACTCTGGTAACTAGAGATCCCTCAGACCCTTTTAGTCAGTGTGGAAAATCTCTAGCAGTGGCGCC
CGAACAGGGACTTGAAAGCGAAAGGGAAACCAGAGGAGCTCTCTCGACGCAGGACTCGGCTTGCTGAAGC
GCGCACGGCAAGAGGCGAGGGGCGGCGACTGGTGAGTACGCCAAAAATTTTGACTAGCGGAGGCTAGAAG
GAGAGAGATGGGTGCGAGAGCGTCAGTATTAAGCGGGGGAGAATTAGATCGCGATGGGAAAAAATTCGGT
TAAGGCCAGGGGGAAAGAAAAAATATAAATTAAAACATATAGTATGGGCAAGCAGGGAGCTAGAACGATT
CGCAGTTAATCCTGGCCTGTTAGAAACATCAGAAGGCTGTAGACAAATACTGGGACAGCTACAACCATCC
CTTCAGACAGGATCAGAAGAACTTAGATCATTATATAATACAGTAGCAACCCTCTATTGTGTGCATCAAA
GGATAGAGATAAAAGACACCAAGGAAGCTTTAGACAAGATAGAGGAAGAGCAAAACAAAAGTAAGACCAC
CGCACAGCAAGCGGCCGCTGATCTTCAGACCTGGAGGAGGAGATATGAGGGACAATTGGAGAAGTGAATT
ATATAAATATAAAGTAGTAAAAATTGAACCATTAGGAGTAGCACCCACCAAGGCAAAGAGAAGAGTGGTG
CAGAGAGAAAAAAGAGCAGTGGGAATAGGAGCTTTGTTCCTTGGGTTCTTGGGAGCAGCAGGAAGCACTA
TGGGCGCAGCGTCAATGACGCTGACGGTACAGGCCAGACAATTATTGTCTGGTATAGTGCAGCAGCAGAA
CAATTTGCTGAGGGCTATTGAGGCGCAACAGCATCTGTTGCAACTCACAGTCTGGGGCATCAAGCAGCTC
CAGGCAAGAATCCTGGCTGTGGAAAGATACCTAAAGGATCAACAGCTCCTGGGGATTTGGGGTTGCTCTG
GAAAACTCATTTGCACCACTGCTGTGCCTTGGAATGCTAGTTGGAGTAATAAATCTCTGGAACAGATTTG
GAATCACACGACCTGGATGGAGTGGGACAGAGAAATTAACAATTACACAAGCTTAATACACTCCTTAATT
GAAGAATCGCAAAACCAGCAAGAAAAGAATGAACAAGAATTATTGGAATTAGATAAATGGGCAAGTTTGT
GGAATTGGTTTAACATAACAAATTGGCTGTGGTATATAAAATTATTCATAATGATAGTAGGAGGCTTGGT
AGGTTTAAGAATAGTTTTTGCTGTACTTTCTATAGTGAATAGAGTTAGGCAGGGATATTCACCATTATCG
TTTCAGACCCACCTCCCAACCCCGAGGGGACCCATGCATTGCATCTCAATTAGTCAGCAACCAGGTGTGG
AAAGTCCCCAGGCTCCCCAGCAGGCAGAAGTATGCAAAGCATGCGTCTCAATTAGTCAGCAACCATAGTC
CCGCCCCTAACTCCGCCCATCCCGCCCCTAACTCCGCCCAGTTCCGCCCATTCTCCGCCCCATGGCTGAC
TAATTTTTTTTATTTATGCAGAGGCCGAGGCCGCCTCGGCCTCTGAGCTATTCCAGAAGTAGTGAGGAGG
CTTTTTTGGAGGCCTAGGCTTTTGCAAAAAGCTTTCTAGAGGTACCACCGGAGCTTACCATGACCGAGTA
CAAGCCCACGGTGCGCCTCGCCACCCGCGACGACGTCCCCAGGGCCGTACGCACCCTCGCCGCCGCGTTC
GCCGACTACCCCGCCACGCGCCACACCGTCGATCCGGACCGCCACATCGAGCGGGTCACCGAGCTGCAAG
AACTCTTCCTCACGCGCGTCGGGCTCGACATCGGCAAGGTGTGGGTCGCGGACGACGGCGCCGCCGTGGC
GGTCTGGACCACGCCGGAGAGCGTCGAAGCGGGGGCGGTGTTCGCCGAGATCGGCCCGCGCATGGCCGAG
TTGAGCGGTTCCCGGCTGGCCGCGCAGCAACAGATGGAAGGCCTCCTGGCGCCGCACCGGCCCAAGGAGC
CCGCGTGGTTCCTGGCCACCGTCGGCGTCTCGCCCGACCACCAGGGCAAGGGTCTGGGCAGCGCCGTCGT
GCTCCCCGGAGTGGAGGCGGCCGAGCGCGCCGGGGTGCCCGCCTTCCTGGAGACCTCCGCGCCCCGCAAC
CTCCCCTTCTACGAGCGGCTCGGCTTCACCGTCACCGCCGACGTCGAGGTGCCCGAAGGACCGCGCACCT
GGTGCATGACCCGCAAGCCCGGTGCCAGTTAACGAATTCTAGATCTTGAGACAAATGGCAGTATTCATCC
ACAATTTTAAAAGAAAAGGGGGGATTGGGGGGTACAGTGCAGGGGAAAGAATAGTAGACATAATAGCAAC
AGACATACAAACTAAAGAATTACAAAAACAAATTACAAAAATTCAAAATTTTCGGGTTTATTACAGGGAC
AGCAGAGATCCACTTTGGCGCCGGCTCGAGGCCTGCAGGTGCAAAGATGGATAAAGTTTTAAACAGAGAG
GAATCTTTGCAGCTAATGGACCTTCTAGGTCTTGAAAGGAGTGGGAATTGGCTCCGGTGCCCGTCAGTGG
GCAGAGCGCACATCGCCCACAGTCCCCGAGAAGTTGGGGGGAGGGGTCGGCAATTGAACCGGTGCCTAGA
GAAGGTGGCGCGGGGTAAACTGGGAAAGTGATGTCGTGTACTGGCTCCGCCTTTTTCCCGAGGGTGGGGG
AGAACCGTATATAAGTGCAGTAGTCGCCGTGAACGTTCTTTTTCGCAACGGGTTTGCCGCCAGAACACAG
GTAAGTGCCGTGTGTGGTTCCCGCGGGCCTGGCCTCTTTACGGGTTATGGCCCTTGCGTGCCTTGAATTA
CTTCCACCTGGCTGCAGTACGTGATTCTTGATCCCGAGCTTCGGGTTGGAAGTGGGTGGGAGAGTTCGAG
GCCTTGCGCTTAAGGAGCCCCTTCGCCTCGTGCTTGAGTTGAGGCCTGGCCTGGGCGCTGGGGCCGCCGC
GTGCGAATCTGGTGGCACCTTCGCGCCTGTCTCGCTGCTTTCGATAAGTCTCTAGCCATTTAAAATTTTT
GATGACCTGCTGCGACGCTTTTTTTCTGGCAAGATAGTCTTGTAAATGCGGGCCAAGATCTGCACACTGG
TATTTCGGTTTTTGGGGCCGCGGGCGGCGACGGGGCCCGTGCGTCCCAGCGCACATGTTCGGCGAGGCGG
GGCCTGCGAGCGCGGCCACCGAGAATCGGACGGGGGTAGTCTCAAGCTGGCCGGCCTGCTCTGGTGCCTG
GCCTCGCGCCGCCGTGTATCGCCCCGCCCTGGGCGGCAAGGCTGGCCCGGTCGGCACCAGTTGCGTGAGC
GGAAAGATGGCCGCTTCCCGGCCCTGCTGCAGGGAGCTCAAAATGGAGGACGCGGCGCTCGGGAGAGCGG
GCGGGTGAGTCACCCACACAAAGGAAAAGGGCCTTTCCGTCCTCAGCCGTCGCTTCATGTGACTCCACGG
AGTACCGGGCGCCGTCCAGGCACCTCGATTAGTTCTCGAGCTTTTGGAGTACGTCGTCTTTAGGTTGGGG
GGAGGGGTTTTATGCGATGGAGTTTCCCCACACTGAGTGGGTGGAGACTGAAGTTAGGCCAGCTTGGCAC
TTGATGTAATTCTCCTTGGAATTTGCCCTTTTTGAGTTTGGATCTTGGTTCATTCTCAAGCCTCAGACAG
TGGTTCAAAGTTTTTTTCTTCCATTTCAGGTGTCGTGAGGCTAGCACCGCCACCATGACAAAGCGCCGTC
TACAAACAATCACCGCTTGCCTTCAACTTCGGGAAGGGTCTCCGTCTCTCCACCGGGGGCTTCATCCTTC
CAGGGAGGAGAAGAGGGACTCCAGAATGGCTGAGGAGAAGAAGCTGAAGCTTAGCAACACTGTGCTGCCC
TCGGAGTCCATGAAGGTGGTGGCTGAATCCATGGGCATCGCCCAGATTCAGGAGGAGACCTGCCAGCTGC
TAACGGATGAGGTCAGCTACCGCATCAAAGAGATCGCACAGGATGCCTTGAAGTTCATGCACATGGGGAA
GCGGCAGAAGCTCACCACCAGTGACATTGACTACGCCTTGAAGCTAAAGAATGTCGAGCCACTCTATGGC
TTCCACGCCCAGGAGTTCATTCCTTTCCGCTTCGCCTCTGGTGGGGGCCGGGAGCTTTACTTCTATGAGG
AGAAGGAGGTTGATCTGAGCGACATCATCAATACCCCTCTGCCCCGGGTGCCCCTGGACGTCTGCCTCAA
AGCTCATTGGCTGAGCATCGAGGGCTGCCAGCCAGCTATCCCCGAGAACCCGCCCCCAGCTCCCAAAGAG
CAACAGAAGGCTGAAGCCACAGAACCCCTGAAGTCAGCCAAGCCAGGCCAGGAGGAAGACGGACCCCTGA
AGGGCAAAGGTCAAGGGGCCACCACAGCCGACGGCAAAGGGAAAGAGAAGAAGGCGCCGCCCTTGCTGGA
GGGGGCCCCCTTGCGACTGAAGCCCCGGAGCATCCACGAGTTGTCTGTGGAGCAGCAGCTCTACTACAAG
GAGATCACCGAGGCCTGCGTGGGCTCCTGCGAGGCCAAGAGGGCGGAAGCCCTGCAAAGCATTGCCACGG
ACCCTGGACTGTATCAGATGCTGCCACGGTTCAGTACCTTTATCTCGGAGGGGGTCCGTGTGAACGTGGT
TCAGAACAACCTGGCCCTACTCATCTACCTGATGCGTATGGTGAAAGCGCTGATGGACAACCCCACGCTC
TATCTAGAAAAATACGTCCATGAGCTGATTCCAGCTGTGATGACCTGCATCGTGAGCAGACAGTTGTGCC
TGCGACCAGATGTGGACAATCACTGGGCACTCCGAGACTTTGCTGCCCGCCTGGTGGCCCAGATCTGCAA
GCATTTTAGCACAACCACTAACAACATCCAGTCCCGGATCACCAAGACCTTCACCAAGAGCTGGGTGGAC
GAGAAGACGCCCTGGACGACTCGTTATGGCTCCATCGCAGGCTTGGCTGAGCTGGGACACGATGTTATCA
AGACTCTGATTCTGCCCCGGCTGCAGCAGGAAGGGGAGCGGATCCGCAGTGTGCTGGACGGCCCTGTGCT
GAGCAACATTGACCGGATTGGAGCAGACCATGTGCAGAGCCTCCTGCTGAAACACTGTGCTCCTGTTCTG
GCAAAGCTGCGCCCACCGCCTGACAATCAGGACGCCTATCGGGCAGAATTCGGGTCCCTTGGGCCCCTCC
TCTGCTCCCAGGTGGTCAAGGCTCGGGCCCAGGCTGCTCTGCAGGCTCAGCAGGTCAACAGGACCACTCT
GACCATCACGCAGCCCCGGCCCACGCTGACCCTCTCGCAGGCCCCACAGCCTGGCCCTCGCACCCCTGGC
TTGCTGAAGGTTCCTGGCTCCATCGCACTTCCTGTCCAGACACTGGTGTCTGCACGAGCGGCTGCCCCAC
CACAGCCTTCCCCTCCTCCAACCAAGTTTATTGTAATGTCATCGTCCTCCAGCGCCCCATCCACCCAGCA
GGTCCTGTCCCTCAGCACCTCGGCCCCCGGCTCAGGTTCCACCACCACTTCGCCCGTCACCACCACCGTC
CCCAGCGTGCAGCCCATCGTCAAGTTGGTCTCCACCGCCACCACCGCACCCCCCAGCACTGCTCCCTCTG
GTCCTGGGAGTGTCCAGAAGTACATCGTGGTCTCACTTCCCCCAACAGGGGAGGGCAAAGGAGGCCCCAC
CTCCCATCCTTCTCCAGTTCCTCCCCCGGCATCGTCCCCGTCCCCACTCAGCGGCAGTGCCCTTTGTGGG
GGGAAGCAGGAGGCTGGGGACAGTCCCCCTCCAGCTCCAGGGACTCCAAAAGCCAATGGCTCCCAGCCCA
ACTCCGGCTCCCCTCAGCCTGCTCCGTAGTAATGAACTAGTCCGTAACTTGAAAGTATTTCGATTTCTTG
GCTTTATATATCTTGTGGAAAGGACGAGGTCCGTAGAAATCCTGGTGCAAAACGCGTTAAGTCGACAATC
AACCTCTGGATTACAAAATTTGTGAAAGATTGACTGGTATTCTTAACTATGTTGCTCCTTTTACGCTATG
TGGATACGCTGCTTTAATGCCTTTGTATCATGCTATTGCTTCCCGTATGGCTTTCATTTTCTCCTCCTTG
TATAAATCCTGGTTGCTGTCTCTTTATGAGGAGTTGTGGCCCGTTGTCAGGCAACGTGGCGTGGTGTGCA
CTGTGTTTGCTGACGCAACCCCCACTGGTTGGGGCATTGCCACCACCTGTCAGCTCCTTTCCGGGACTTT
CGCTTTCCCCCTCCCTATTGCCACGGCGGAACTCATCGCCGCCTGCCTTGCCCGCTGCTGGACAGGGGCT
CGGCTGTTGGGCACTGACAATTCCGTGGTGTTGTCGGGGAAATCATCGTCCTTTCCTTGGCTGCTCGCCT
GTGTTGCCACCTGGATTCTGCGCGGGACGTCCTTCTGCTACGTCCCTTCGGCCCTCAATCCAGCGGACCT
TCCTTCCCGCGGCCTGCTGCCGGCTCTGCGGCCTCTTCCGCGTCTTCGCCTTCGCCCTCAGACGAGTCGG
ATCTCCCTTTGGGCCGCCTCCCCGCGTCGACTTTAAGACCAATGACTTACAAGGCAGCTGTAGATCTTAG
CCACTTTTTAAAAGAAAAGGGGGGACTGGAAGGGCTAATTCACTCCCAACGAAGACAAGATCTGCTTTTT
GCTTGTACTGGGTCTCTCTGGTTAGACCAGATCTGAGCCTGGGAGCTCTCTGGCTAACTAGGGAACCCAC
TGCTTAAGCCTCAATAAAGCTTGCCTTGAGTGCTTCAAGTAGTGTGTGCCCGTCTGTTGTGTGACTCTGG
TAACTAGAGATCCCTCAGACCCTTTTAGTCAGTGTGGAAAATCTCTAGCAGTACGTATAGTAGTTCATGT
CATCTTATTATTCAGTATTTATAACTTGCAAAGAAATGAATATCAGAGAGTGAGAGGAACTTGTTTATTG
CAGCTTATAATGGTTACAAATAAAGCAATAGCATCACAAATTTCACAAATAAAGCATTTTTTTCACTGCA
TTCTAGTTGTGGTTTGTCCAAACTCATCAATGTATCTTATCATGTCTGGCTCTAGCTATCCCGCCCCTAA
CTCCGCCCATCCCGCCCCTAACTCCGCCCAGTTCCGCCCATTCTCCGCCCCATGGCTGACTAATTTTTTT
TATTTATGCAGAGGCCGAGGCCGCCTCGGCCTCTGAGCTATTCCAGAAGTAGTGAGGAGGCTTTTTTGGA
GGCCTAGGGACGTACCCAATTCGCCCTATAGTGAGTCGTATTACGCGCGCTCACTGGCCGTCGTTTTACA
ACGTCGTGACTGGGAAAACCCTGGCGTTACCCAACTTAATCGCCTTGCAGCACATCCCCCTTTCGCCAGC
TGGCGTAATAGCGAAGAGGCCCGCACCGATCGCCCTTCCCAACAGTTGCGCAGCCTGAATGGCGAATGGG
[124 nt withheld, positions 7841-7964]
C
[91 nt withheld, positions 7966-8056]
A
[49 nt withheld, positions 8058-8106]
CCTTTGACGTTGGAGTCCACGTTCTTT
[37 nt withheld, positions 8134-8170]
ACCCTATCTCGGTCTATTCTTTTGATTTATAAGGGATTTTGCCGATTTCGGCCTATTGGTTAAAAAATGA
GCTGATTTAACAAAAATTTAACGCGAATTTTAACAAAATATTAACGCTTACAATTTAGGTGGCACTTTTC
GGGGAAATGTGCGCGGAACCCCTATTTGTTTATTTTTCTAAATACATTCAAATATGTATCCGCTCATGAG
ACAATAACCCTGATAAATGCTTCAATAATATTGAAAAAGGAAGAGTATGAGTATTCAACATTTCCGTGTC
GCCCTTATTCCCTTTTTTGCGGCATTTTGCCTTCCTGTTTTTGCTCACCCAGAAACGCTGGTGAAAGTAA
AAGATGCTGAAGATCAGTTGGGTGCACGAGTGGGTTACATCGAACTGGATCTCAACAGCGGTAAGATCCT
TGAGAGTTTTCGCCCCGAAGAACGTTTTCCAATGATGAGCACTTTTAAAGTTCTGCTATGTGGCGCGGTA
TTATCCCGTATTGACGCCGGGCAAGAGCAACTCGGTCGCCGCATACACTATTCTCAGAATGACTTGGTTG
AGTACTCACCAGTCACAGAAAAGCATCTTACGGATGGCATGACAGTAAGAGAATTATGCAGTGCTGCCAT
AACCATGAGTGATAACACTGCGGCCAACTTACTTCTGACAACGATCGGAGGACCGAAGGAGCTAACCGCT
TTTTTGCACAACATGGGGGATCATGTAACTCGCCTTGATCGTTGGGAACCGGAGCTGAATGAAGCCATAC
CAAACGACGAGCGTGACACCACGATGCCTGTAGCAATGGCAACAACGTTGCGCAAACTATTAACTGGCGA
ACTACTTACTCTAGCTTCCCGGCAACAATTAATAGACTGGATGGAGGCGGATAAAGTTGCAGGACCACTT
CTGCGCTCGGCCCTTCCGGCTGGCTGGTTTATTGCTGATAAATCTGGAGCCGGTGAGCGTGGGTCTCGCG
GTATCATTGCAGCACTGGGGCCAGATGGTAAGCCCTCCCGTATCGTAGTTATCTACACGACGGGGAGTCA
GGCAACTATGGATGAACGAAATAGACAGATCGCTGAGATAGGTGCCTCACTGATTAAGCATTGGTAACTG
TCAGACCAAGTTTACTCATATATACTTTAGATTGATTTAAAACTTCATTTTTAATTTAAAAGGATCTAGG
TGAAGATCCTTTTTGATAATCTCATGACCAAAATCCCTTAACGTGAGTTTTCGTTCCACTGAGCGTCAGA
CCCCGTAGAAAAGATCAAAGGATCTTCTTGAGATCCTTTTTTTCTGCGCGTAATCTGCTGCTTGCAAACA
AAAAAACCACCGCTACCAGCGGTGGTTTGTTTGCCGGATCAAGAGCTACCAACTCTTTTTCCGAAGGTAA
CTGGCTTCAGCAGAGCGCAGATACCAAATACTGTTCTTCTAGTGTAGCCGTAGTTAGGCCACCACTTCAA
GAACTCTGTAGCACCGCCTACATACCTCGCTCTGCTAATCCTGTTACCAGTGGCTGCTGCCAGTGGCGAT
AAGTCGTGTCTTACCGGGTTGGACTCAAGACGATAGTTACCGGATAAGGCGCAGCGGTCGGGCTGAACGG
GGGGTTCGTGCACACAGCCCAGCTTGGAGCGAACGACCTACACCGAACTGAGATACCTACAGCGTGAGCT
ATGAGAAAGCGCCACGCTTCCCGAAGGGAGAAAGGCGGACAGGTATCCGGTAAGCGGCAGGGTCGGAACA
GGAGAGCGCACGAGGGAGCTTCCAGGGGGAAACGCCTGGTATCTTTATAGTCCTGTCGGGTTTCGCCACC
TCTGACTTGAGCGTCGATTTTTGTGATGCTCGTCAGGGGGGCGGAGCCTATGGAAAAACGCCAGCAACGC
GGCCTTTTTACGGTTCCTGGCCTTTTGCTGGCCTTTTGCTCACATGTTCTTTCCTGCGTTATCCCCTGAT
TCTGTGGATAACCGTATTACCGCCTTTGAGTGAGCTGATACCGCTCGCCGCAGCCGAACGACCGAGCGCA
GCGAGTCAGTGAGCGAGGAAGCGGAAGAGCGCCCAATACGCAAACCGCCTCTCCCCGCGCGTTGGCCGAT
TCATTAATGCAGCTGGCACGACAGGTTTCCCGACTGGAAAGCGGGCAGTGAGCGCAACGCAATTAATGTG
AGTTAGCTCACTCATTAGGCACCCCAGGCTTTACACTTTATGCTTCCGGCTCGTATGTTGTGTGGAATTG
TGAGCGGATAACAATTTCACACAGGAAACAGCTATGACCATGATTACGCCAAGCGCGCAATTAACCCTCA
CTAAAGGGAACAAAAGCTGGAGCTGCAAGC
