>Addgene plasmid #142994 | TFORF2798 | depositor partial sequence | sequence record 281120 | Insert
ACCGCCACCATGACAAAGCGCCGTCTACAAACAATCACCGCTTGCCTTCAACTTCGGGAAGGGTCTCCGT
CTCTCCACCGGGGGCTTCATCCTTCCAGGGAGGAGAAGAGGGACTCCAGAATGGCTGAGGAGAAGAAGCT
GAAGCTTAGCAACACTGTGCTGCCCTCGGAGTCCATGAAGGTGGTGGCTGAATCCATGGGCATCGCCCAG
ATTCAGGAGGAGACCTGCCAGCTGCTAACGGATGAGGTCAGCTACCGCATCAAAGAGATCGCACAGGATG
CCTTGAAGTTCATGCACATGGGGAAGCGGCAGAAGCTCACCACCAGTGACATTGACTACGCCTTGAAGCT
AAAGAATGTCGAGCCACTCTATGGCTTCCACGCCCAGGAGTTCATTCCTTTCCGCTTCGCCTCTGGTGGG
GGCCGGGAGCTTTACTTCTATGAGGAGAAGGAGGTTGATCTGAGCGACATCATCAATACCCCTCTGCCCC
GGGTGCCCCTGGACGTCTGCCTCAAAGCTCATTGGCTGAGCATCGAGGGCTGCCAGCCAGCTATCCCCGA
GAACCCGCCCCCAGCTCCCAAAGAGCAACAGAAGGCTGAAGCCACAGAACCCCTGAAGTCAGCCAAGCCA
GGCCAGGAGGAAGACGGACCCCTGAAGGGCAAAGGTCAAGGGGCCACCACAGCCGACGGCAAAGGGAAAG
AGAAGAAGGCGCCGCCCTTGCTGGAGGGGGCCCCCTTGCGACTGAAGCCCCGGAGCATCCACGAGTTGTC
TGTGGAGCAGCAGCTCTACTACAAGGAGATCACCGAGGCCTGCGTGGGCTCCTGCGAGGCCAAGAGGGCG
GAAGCCCTGCAAAGCATTGCCACGGACCCTGGACTGTATCAGATGCTGCCACGGTTCAGTACCTTTATCT
CGGAGGGGGTCCGTGTGAACGTGGTTCAGAACAACCTGGCCCTACTCATCTACCTGATGCGTATGGTGAA
AGCGCTGATGGACAACCCCACGCTCTATCTAGAAAAATACGTCCATGAGCTGATTCCAGCTGTGATGACC
TGCATCGTGAGCAGACAGTTGTGCCTGCGACCAGATGTGGACAATCACTGGGCACTCCGAGACTTTGCTG
CCCGCCTGGTGGCCCAGATCTGCAAGCATTTTAGCACAACCACTAACAACATCCAGTCCCGGATCACCAA
GACCTTCACCAAGAGCTGGGTGGACGAGAAGACGCCCTGGACGACTCGTTATGGCTCCATCGCAGGCTTG
GCTGAGCTGGGACACGATGTTATCAAGACTCTGATTCTGCCCCGGCTGCAGCAGGAAGGGGAGCGGATCC
GCAGTGTGCTGGACGGCCCTGTGCTGAGCAACATTGACCGGATTGGAGCAGACCATGTGCAGAGCCTCCT
GCTGAAACACTGTGCTCCTGTTCTGGCAAAGCTGCGCCCACCGCCTGACAATCAGGACGCCTATCGGGCA
GAATTCGGGTCCCTTGGGCCCCTCCTCTGCTCCCAGGTGGTCAAGGCTCGGGCCCAGGCTGCTCTGCAGG
CTCAGCAGGTCAACAGGACCACTCTGACCATCACGCAGCCCCGGCCCACGCTGACCCTCTCGCAGGCCCC
ACAGCCTGGCCCTCGCACCCCTGGCTTGCTGAAGGTTCCTGGCTCCATCGCACTTCCTGTCCAGACACTG
GTGTCTGCACGAGCGGCTGCCCCACCACAGCCTTCCCCTCCTCCAACCAAGTTTATTGTAATGTCATCGT
CCTCCAGCGCCCCATCCACCCAGCAGGTCCTGTCCCTCAGCACCTCGGCCCCCGGCTCAGGTTCCACCAC
CACTTCGCCCGTCACCACCACCGTCCCCAGCGTGCAGCCCATCGTCAAGTTGGTCTCCACCGCCACCACC
GCACCCCCCAGCACTGCTCCCTCTGGTCCTGGGAGTGTCCAGAAGTACATCGTGGTCTCACTTCCCCCAA
CAGGGGAGGGCAAAGGAGGCCCCACCTCCCATCCTTCTCCAGTTCCTCCCCCGGCATCGTCCCCGTCCCC
ACTCAGCGGCAGTGCCCTTTGTGGGGGGAAGCAGGAGGCTGGGGACAGTCCCCCTCCAGCTCCAGGGACT
CCAAAAGCCAATGGCTCCCAGCCCAACTCCGGCTCCCCTCAGCCTGCTCCGTAGTAATGAACTAGTCCGT
AACTTGAAAGTATTTCGATTTCTTGGCTTTATATATCTTGTGGAAAGGACGAGGTCCGTAGAAATCCTGG
TGCAAA
