>Addgene plasmid #142994 | TFORF2798 | depositor partial sequence | sequence record 281121 | Barcode
GGTCCGTAGAAATCCTGGTGCAAA
